Addgene plasmid #87292: pGADT7 Hsh155 R294C
Purpose: Encodes Y2H Gal4 activation domain for Hsh155 R294C
Depositing lab: Aaron Hoskins. Depositing organization: University of Wisconsin, Madison. Publication: SF3b1 mutations associated with myelodysplastic syndromes alter the fidelity of branchsite selection in yeast. Carrocci TJ, Zoerner DM, Paulson JC, Hoskins AA. Nucleic Acids Res. 2017 Jan 6. pii: gkw1349. doi: 10.1093/nar/gkw1349. PubMed 28062854.
Backbone
  Vector backbone: pGADT7
  Backbone manufacturer: Clontech
  Backbone size w/o insert (bp): 7987
  Total vector size (bp): 10910
  Vector type: Bacterial Expression, Yeast Expression
  Selectable markers: LEU2
Growth in bacteria
  Bacterial resistance: Ampicillin, 100 μg/mL
  Growth temperature: 37°C
  Growth strain: DH5alpha
  Copy number: Unknown
Gene/Insert
  Gene/Insert name: HSH155
  Species: S. cerevisiae (budding yeast)
  Insert size (bp): 2923
  Mutation: R294C
  GenBank ID: NP_014015.1
  Entrez Gene: HSH155 (a.k.a. YMR288W)
  Tag / fusion protein: GAL4 AD; HA (N terminal on backbone)
  Cloning method: Restriction Enzyme; 5′ cloning site XmaI (not destroyed); 3′ cloning site BamHI (not destroyed)
  Sequencing primers: 5′ CCAGTGAATTCCACCCGGGAATGAGTCATCCGATTCAATTTG; 3′ GCTCGAGCTCGATGGATCCTCACAGAACTAAATCCAGTTCTTC
Terms and licenses: Academic/Nonprofit Terms; Industry Terms: Not Available to Industry
How to cite: pGADT7 Hsh155 R294C was a gift from Aaron Hoskins (Addgene plasmid # 87292 ; http://n2t.net/addgene:87292 ; RRID:Addgene_87292)
