[The description below was written by a language model from this plasmid's Addgene catalogue record and pLannotate feature annotations shown in this document.]
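Description:
pGADT7 Hsh155 R294C is a yeast two-hybrid "prey" plasmid built on the Clontech pGADT7 backbone, a bacterial/yeast shuttle vector of roughly 10.9 kb. In E. coli it is maintained through a high-copy ColE1/pUC-type origin and selected with ampicillin via the β-lactamase gene. In Saccharomyces cerevisiae it replicates episomally from the 2μ origin and is selected by leucine prototrophy through the LEU2 marker and its native promoter. The annotation also picks up backbone remnants that play no evident role in the plasmid's use, including lac promoter/operator and lacI fragments, two loxP sites, and rop and bom fragments.

The expression cassette is driven by the constitutive yeast ADH1 promoter and closed by the ADH1 terminator. It encodes a single fusion protein: an SV40 large T antigen nuclear localization signal, the GAL4 transcriptional activation domain, an HA epitope tag, and then full-length S. cerevisiae HSH155 (YMR288W) carrying the R294C substitution, cloned between XmaI and BamHI sites that remain intact. A T7 promoter sits between the activation domain and the HA tag, which in this backbone allows in vitro transcription of the HA-tagged insert without the GAL4 portion. Hsh155 is the yeast orthologue of the spliceosomal protein SF3b1, which contacts the pre-mRNA around the branch site early in spliceosome assembly. The associated study examined SF3b1 mutations linked to myelodysplastic syndromes and their effect on branch site selection in yeast. The plasmid is intended for pairing with a GAL4 DNA-binding-domain "bait" construct to test how the R294C change affects Hsh155 interactions with partner proteins, with the HA tag available for detecting the fusion.
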