Features (pLannotate 1.2.2; 25 found; start..end, strand, type, name):
     68..406     +  CDS            YO085_YEAST: Protein predicted: Swiss-Prot protein existence level 4. From Saccharomyces cerevisiae (strain ATCC 204508 / S288c) (Baker's yeast).
    771..1475    +  promoter       ADH1 promoter: S. cerevisiae ADH1; promoter for alcohol dehydrogenase 1
   1521..1540    +  CDS            SV40 NLS (fragment): nuclear localization signal of SV40 (simian virus 40) large T antigen
   1557..1898    +  CDS            GAL4 activation domain: activation domain of the GAL4 transcriptional activator; Saccharomyces cerevisiae GAL4 (truncated)
   1904..1922    +  promoter       T7 promoter: promoter for bacteriophage T7 RNA polymerase
   1941..1967    +  CDS            HA: HA (human influenza hemagglutinin) epitope tag
   2004..4916    +  CDS            HSH155: SF3B1_YEAST - Experimental evidence at protein level: Swiss-Prot protein existence level 1. Contacts pre-mRNA on both sides of the branch site early in spliceosome assembly. From Saccharomyces cerevisiae (strain ATCC 204508 / S288c) (Baker's yeast).
   5180..5314    +  CDS            ADH1 (fragment): ADH1_YEAST - Also known as ADC1. Experimental evidence at protein level: Swiss-Prot protein existence level 1. This isozyme preferentially catalyzes the conversion of primary unbranched alcohols to their corresponding aldehydes. Also shows activity toward secondary alcohols. From Saccharomyces cerevisiae (strain ATCC 204508 / S288c) (Baker's yeast).
   5318..5505    +  terminator     ADH1 terminator: S. cerevisiae ADH1; transcription terminator for the S. cerevisiae alcohol dehydrogenase 1 (ADH1) gene
   5622..6716    -  CDS            LEU2: 3-isopropylmalate dehydrogenase, required for leucine biosynthesis; S. cerevisiae LEU2; yeast auxotrophic marker
   6717..7122    -  promoter       LEU2 promoter: S. cerevisiae LEU2
   7186..7208    -  protein_bind   lac operator (fragment): The lac repressor binds to the lac operator to inhibit transcription in E. coli. This inhibition can be relieved by adding lactose or isopropyl-β-D-thiogalactopyranoside (IPTG). lac repressor encoded by lacI
   7212..7242    -  promoter       lac promoter: promoter for the E. coli lac operon
   7257..7278    -  protein_bind   CAP binding site: CAP binding activates transcription in the presence of cAMP. E. coli catabolite activator protein
   7291..7332    -  CDS            lacI (fragment): lac repressor; lacI; The lac repressor binds to the lac operator to inhibit transcription in E. coli. This inhibition can be relieved by adding lactose or isopropyl-β-D-thiogalactopyranoside (IPTG).
   7333..7366    -  protein_bind   loxP: Cre-mediated recombination occurs in the 8-bp core sequence (GCATACAT). Cre recombinase
   7444..7477    -  protein_bind   loxP: Cre-mediated recombination occurs in the 8-bp core sequence (GCATACAT). Cre recombinase
   7478..7534    -  CDS            lacI (fragment): lac repressor; lacI; The lac repressor binds to the lac operator to inhibit transcription in E. coli. This inhibition can be relieved by adding lactose or isopropyl-β-D-thiogalactopyranoside (IPTG).
   7717..8305    -  rep_origin     ori: high-copy-number ColE1/pMB1/pBR322/pUC origin of replication
   8476..9336    -  CDS            AmpR: β-lactamase; bla; confers resistance to ampicillin, carbenicillin, and related antibiotics
   9337..9441    -  promoter       AmpR promoter: bla
   9536..9571    +  CDS            rop (fragment): Rop protein, which maintains plasmids at low copy number; rop
   9673..9722    +  misc_feature   bom (fragment): basis of mobility region from pBR322
   9723..10887   +  rep_origin     2μ ori: yeast 2μ plasmid origin of replication
  10888..18      -  misc_feature   MCS (fragment) (across the origin): pUC18/19 multiple cloning site
>Addgene plasmid #87292 | pGADT7 Hsh155 R294C | addgene full sequence | sequence record 182560 | Addgene NGS Result
TGCATGCCTGCAGGTCGAGATCCGGGATCGAAGAAATGATGGTAAATGAAATAGGAAATCAAGGAGCATG
AAGGCAAAAGACAAATATAAGGGTCGAACGAAAAATAAAGTGAAAAGTGTTGATATGATGTATTTGGCTT
TGCGGCGCCGAAAAAACGAGTTTACGCAATTGCACAATCATGCTGACTCTGTGGCGGACCCGCGCTCTTG
CCGGCCCGGCGATAACGCTGGGCGTGAGGCTGTGCCCGGCGGAGTTTTTTGCGCCTGCATTTTCCAAGGT
TTACCCTGCGCTAAGGGGCGAGATTGGAGAAGCAATAAGAATGCCGGTTGGGGTTGCGATGATGACGACC
ACGACAACTGGTGTCATTATTTAAGTTGCCGAAAGAACCTGAGTGCATTTGCAACATGAGTATACTAGAA
GAATGAGCCAAGACTTGCGAGACGCGAGTTTGCCGGTGGTGCGAACAATAGAGCGACCATGACCTTGAAG
GTGAGACGCGCATAACCGCTAGAGTACTTTGAAGAGGAAACAGCAATAGGGTTGCTACCAGTATAAATAG
ACAGGTACATACAACACTGGAAATGGTTGTCTGTTTGAGTACGCTTTCAATTCATTTGGGTGTGCACTTT
ATTATGTTACAATATGGAAGGGAACTTTACACTTCTCCTATGCACATATATTAATTAAAGTCCAATGCTA
GTAGAGAAGGGGGGTAACACCCCTCCGCGCTCTTTTCCGATTTTTTTCTAAACCGTGGAATATTTCGGAT
ATCCTTTTGTTGTTTCCGGGTGTACAATATGGACTTCCTCTTTTCTGGCAACCAAACCCATACATCGGGA
TTCCTATAATACCTTCGTTGGTCTCCCTAACATGTAGGTGGCGGAGGGGAGATATACAATAGAACAGATA
CCAGACAAGACATAATGGGCTAAACAAGACTACACCAATTACACTGCCTCATTGATGGTGGTACATAACG
AACTAATACTGTAGCCCTAGACTTGATAGCCATCATCATATCGAAGTTTCACTACCCTTTTTCCATTTGC
CATCTATTGAAGTAATAATAGGCGCATGCAACTTCTTTTCTTTTTTTTTCTTTTCTCTCTCCCCCGTTGT
TGTCTCACCATATCCGCAATGACAAAAAAATGATGGAAGACACTAAAGGAAAAAATTAACGACAAAGACA
GCACCAACAGATGTCGTTGTTCCAGAGCTGATGAGGGGTATCTCGAAGCACACGAAACTTTTTCCTTCCT
TCATTCACGCACACTACTCTCTAATGAGCAACGGTATACGGCCTTCCTTCCAGTTACTTGAATTTGAAAT
AAAAAAAAGTTTGCTGTCTTGCTATCAAGTATAAATAGACCTGCAATTATTAATCTTTTGTTTCCTCGTC
ATTGTTCTCGTTCCCTTTCTTCCTTGTTTCTTTTTCTGCACAATATTTCAAGCTATACCAAGCATACAAT
CAACTCCAAGCTTTGCAAAGATGGATAAAGCGGAATTAATTCCCGAGCCTCCAAAAAAGAAGAGAAAGGT
CGAATTGGGTACCGCCGCCAATTTTAATCAAAGTGGGAATATTGCTGATAGCTCATTGTCCTTCACTTTC
ACTAACAGTAGCAACGGTCCGAACCTCATAACAACTCAAACAAATTCTCAAGCGCTTTCACAACCAATTG
CCTCCTCTAACGTTCATGATAACTTCATGAATAATGAAATCACGGCTAGTAAAATTGATGATGGTAATAA
TTCAAAACCACTGTCACCTGGTTGGACGGACCAAACTGCGTATAACGCGTTTGGAATCACTACAGGGATG
TTTAATACCACTACAATGGATGATGTATATAACTATCTATTCGATGATGAAGATACCCCACCAAACCCAA
AAAAAGAGATCTTTAATACGACTCACTATAGGGCGAGCGCCGCCATGGAGTACCCATACGACGTACCAGA
TTACGCTCATATGGCCATGGAGGCCAGTGAATTCCACCCGGGAATGAGTCATCCGATTCAATTTGTAAAC
GCTAATAATAGCGATAAGAGCCACCAATTAGGCGGTCAATATTCTATTCCTCAGGATTTGAGGGAAAACC
TGCAGAAAGAAGCTGCACGTATTGGTGAGAACGAAAAAGATGTGCTACAGGAAAAAATGGAAACTAGGAC
AGTGCAAAATCGAGAGGATTCATACCACAAAAGAAGGTTTGATATGAAGTTTGAGCCGGATTCCGATACA
CAAACTGTTACGTCTTCAGAAAATACCCAAGACGCTGTCGTGCCAAGGAAAAGAAAATCTCGTTGGGATG
TAAAAGGGTACGAGCCACCTGATGAATCTTCAACAGCGGTCAAAGAAAACTCTGATAGTGCTTTGGTTAA
TGTAGAAGGAATCCATGATTTGATGTTTTTTAAACCTTCTGACCATAAATATTTCGCCGACGTTATATCC
AAAAAACCCATAGATGAGTTAAATAAGGATGAAAAGAAAGAAAGAACCCTGTCGATGTTACTTCTGAAAA
TAAAAAATGGCAATACAGCGAGTAGGAGGACTTCTATGCGGATTTTAACCGATAAAGCTGTTACATTTGG
TCCAGAAATGATATTTAACCGCTTATTGCCCATATTACTAGACAGAAGTTTGGAAGACCAGGAAAGACAT
CTAATGATCAAGACCATAGATCGCGTCCTTTACCAGCTAGGAGATTTAACAAAACCTTACGTTCACAAAA
TACTTGTAGTAGCTGCCCCATTGCTAATAGATGAAGATCCAATGGTTCGTTCAACAGGCCAGGAGATAAT
CACCAATCTGTCTACAGTCGCTGGCCTAAAAACCATTCTAACAGTAATGAGACCTGATATTGAGAATGAG
GATGAGTATGTTTGTAATGTAACTTCAAGAGCGGCGGCTGTGGTGGCAAAAGCCCTTGGTGTTAATCAAT
TGCTTCCTTTCATCAATGCAGCATGCCACTCACGGAAGTCTTGGAAAGCAAGGCATACTGGCATAAAAAT
TGTGCAGCAAATAGGTATACTTTTGGGAATAGGTGTCTTGAATCATCTTACTGGGCTGATGAGTTGTATC
AAAGACTGCCTAATGGATGATCACGTTCCGGTGCGAATTGTTACAGCACATACTTTATCAACACTAGCAG
AAAATTCTTATCCATATGGTATCGAAGTTTTCAACGTTGTACTGGAGCCATTATGGAAGGGTATAAGAAG
TCATCGTGGTAAAGTGCTATCTTCTTTTTTAAAAGCTGTTGGATCTATGATCCCATTGATGGACCCAGAG
TATGCCGGTTATTATACCACAGAAGCAATGAGAATAATTAGACGTGAATTCGACTCTCCCGATGATGAAA
TGAAAAAGACCATTCTTTTAGTATTACAAAAATGTAGCGCTGTAGAATCCATAACGCCAAAATTTCTGAG
AGAAGAAATCGCGCCAGAATTCTTTCAAAAATTTTGGGTCAGACGAGTGGCATTGGATAGACCATTAAAC
AAAGTTGTTACATATACTACTGTTACATTAGCAAAGAAATTAGGTTGTTCTTATACCATTGATAAATTAT
TAACACCATTGAGAGATGAAGCTGAGCCGTTCAGAACAATGGCTGTCCATGCTGTTACTAGAACAGTAAA
CTTATTAGGGACAGCAGATTTAGATGAGAGATTAGAAACGAGGCTTATTGATGCGCTCTTGATAGCATTT
CAAGAACAAACAAATAGTGATTCTATAATCTTTAAAGGGTTTGGGGCAGTGACGGTGTCACTTGACATCC
GTATGAAACCGTTTTTAGCACCCATTGTGAGTACGATTTTAAATCATTTAAAGCATAAAACTCCCTTGGT
TCGTCAACATGCAGCAGATCTATGTGCCATACTAATACCAGTCATCAAGAACTGTCACGAATTCGAAATG
TTGAATAAATTGAACATTATATTGTATGAATCCTTAGGCGAAGTATATCCAGAGGTATTAGGTTCTATAA
TCAACGCTATGTACTGTATTACTAGCGTAATGGATTTGGATAAACTACAACCTCCTATTAATCAAATTTT
ACCAACCTTAACTCCAATTTTAAGAAACAAGCATAGAAAAGTCGAAGTAAACACTATCAAATTTGTTGGA
CTTATTGGTAAATTAGCACCTACCTATGCACCTCCTAAAGAATGGATGAGAATATGTTTTGAACTATTAG
AACTTTTGAAAAGTACAAATAAAGAAATAAGAAGATCAGCAAATGCCACGTTTGGATTCATTGCTGAAGC
AATTGGACCTCACGATGTTCTTGTTGCGTTATTGAACAATTTAAAGGTTCAAGAACGTCAGTTACGTGTA
TGCACGGCTGTTGCTATCGGTATCGTTGCTAAAGTGTGTGGTCCTTACAACGTGCTGCCAGTAATCATGA
ATGAATACACAACACCAGAGACTAATGTTCAAAACGGTGTTCTCAAGGCCATGTCATTCATGTTTGAGTA
CATTGGTAACATGTCTAAGGATTACATATACTTCATAACACCATTATTAGAAGATGCACTCACCGATAGG
GATTTAGTTCATCGTCAGACAGCGTCGAACGTAATAACCCACTTAGCTTTAAACTGTTCAGGTACAGGTC
ACGAAGATGCCTTCATTCATTTAATGAATCTTCTAATACCCAATATTTTTGAAACTTCACCACATGCTAT
TATGCGTATTTTAGAAGGTTTGGAGGCACTGAGTCAAGCTCTTGGCCCTGGACTATTCATGAACTACATA
TGGGCAGGATTGTTCCATCCAGCGAAGAATGTAAGGAAAGCATTTTGGAGGGTGTATAATAACATGTACG
TAATGTACCAGGACGCCATGGTACCTTTTTACCCCGTTACACCAGACAACAATGAAGAATATATAGAAGA
ACTGGATTTAGTTCTGTGAGGATCCATCGAGCTCGAGCTGCAGATGAATCGTAGATACTGAAAAACCCCG
CAAGTTCACTTCAACTGTGCATCGTGCACCATCTCAATTTCTTTCATTTATACATCGTTTTGCCTTCTTT
TATGTAACTATACTCCTCTAAGTTTCAATCTTGGCCATGTAACCTCTGATCTATAGAATTTTTTAAATGA
CTAGAATTAATGCCCATCTTTTTTTTGGACCTAAATTCTTCATGAAAATATATTACGAGGGCTTATTCAG
AAGCTTTGGACTTCTTCGCCAGAGGTTTGGTCAAGTCTCCAATCAAGGTTGTCGGCTTGTCTACCTTGCC
AGAAATTTACGAAAAGATGGAAAAGGGTCAAATCGTTGGTAGATACGTTGTTGACACTTCTAAATAAGCG
AATTTCTTATGATTTATGATTTTTATTATTAAATAAGTTATAAAAAAAATAAGTGTATACAAATTTTAAA
GTGACTCTTAGGTTTTAAAACGAAAATTCTTATTCTTGAGTAACTCTTTCCTGTAGGTCAGGTTGCTTTC
TCAGGTATAGCATGAGGTCGCTCTTATTGACCACACCTCTACCGGCCGGTCGAAATTCCCCTACCCTATG
AACATATTCCATTTTGTAATTTCGTGTCGTTTCTATTATGAATTTCATTTATAAAGTTTATGTACAAATA
TCATAAAAAAAGAGAATCTTTTTAAGCAAGGATTTTCTTAACTTCTTCGGCGACAGCATCACCGACTTCG
GTGGTACTGTTGGAACCACCTAAATCACCAGTTCTGATACCTGCATCCAAAACCTTTTTAACTGCATCTT
CAATGGCCTTACCTTCTTCAGGCAAGTTCAATGACAATTTCAACATCATTGCAGCAGACAAGATAGTGGC
GATAGGGTTGACCTTATTCTTTGGCAAATCTGGAGCAGAACCGTGGCATGGTTCGTACAAACCAAATGCG
GTGTTCTTGTCTGGCAAAGAGGCCAAGGACGCAGATGGCAACAAACCCAAGGAACCTGGGATAACGGAGG
CTTCATCGGAGATGATATCACCAAACATGTTGCTGGTGATTATAATACCATTTAGGTGGGTTGGGTTCTT
AACTAGGATCATGGCGGCAGAATCAATCAATTGATGTTGAACCTTCAATGTAGGAAATTCGTTCTTGATG
GTTTCCTCCACAGTTTTTCTCCATAATCTTGAAGAGGCCAAAACATTAGCTTTATCCAAGGACCAAATAG
GCAATGGTGGCTCATGTTGTAGGGCCATGAAAGCGGCCATTCTTGTGATTCTTTGCACTTCTGGAACGGT
GTATTGTTCACTATCCCAAGCGACACCATCACCATCGTCTTCCTTTCTCTTACCAAAGTAAATACCTCCC
ACTAATTCTCTGACAACAACGAAGTCAGTACCTTTAGCAAATTGTGGCTTGATTGGAGATAAGTCTAAAA
GAGAGTCGGATGCAAAGTTACATGGTCTTAAGTTGGCGTACAATTGAAGTTCTTTACGGATTTTTAGTAA
ACCTTGTTCAGGTCTAACACTACCTGTACCCCATTTAGGACCACCCACAGCACCTAACAAAACGGCATCA
GCCTTCTTGGAGGCTTCCAGCGCCTCATCTGGAAGTGGGACACCTGTAGCTTCGATAGCAGCACCACCAA
TTAAATGATTTTCGAAATCGAACTTGACATTGGAACGAACATCAGAAATAGCTTTAAGAACCTTAATGGC
TTCGGCTGTGATTTCTTGACCAACGTGGTCACCTGGCAAAACGACGATCTTCTTAGGGGCAGACATTAGA
ATGGTATATCCTTGAAATATATATATATATTGCTGAAATGTAAAAGGTAAGAAAAGTTAGAAAGTAAGAC
GATTGCTAACCACCTATTGGAAAAAACAATAGGTCCTTAAATAATATTGTCAACTTCAAGTATTGTGATG
CAAGCATTTAGTCATGAACGCTTCTCTATTCTATATGAAAAGCCGGTTCCGGCGCTCTCACCTTTCCTTT
TTCTCCCAATTTTTCAGTTGAAAAAGGTATATGCGTCAGGCGACCTCTGAAATTAACAAAAAATTTCCAG
TCATCGAATTTGATTCTGTGCGATAGCGCCCCTGTGTGTTCTCGTTATGTTGAGGAAAAAAATAATGGTT
GCTAAGAGATTCGAACTCTTGCATCTTACGATACCTGAGTATTCCCACAGTTGGGGGATCTCGACTCTAG
CTAGAGGATCAATTCGTAATCATGTCATAGCTGTTTCCTGTGTGAAATTGTTATCCGCTCACAATTCCAC
ACAACATACGAGCCGGAAGCATAAAGTGTAAAGCCTGGGGTGCCTAATGAGTGAGCTAACTCACATTAAT
TGCGTTGCGCTCACTGCCCGCTTTCCAGTCGGGAAACCTGTCGTGCCAGCTGATAACTTCGTATAATGTA
TGCTATACGAAGTTATTAGGTCTGAAGAGGAGTTTACGTCCAGCCAAGCTAGCTTGGCTGCAGGTCGAGC
GGCCGCGATCCGGAACCCTTAATATAACTTCGTATAATGTATGCTATACGAAGTTATCAGCTGCATTAAT
GAATCGGCCAACGCGCGGGGAGAGGCGGTTTGCGTATTGGGCGCTCTTCCGCTTCCTCGCTCACTGACTC
GCTGCGCTCGGTCGTTCGGCTGCGGCGAGCGGTATCAGCTCACTCAAAGGCGGTAATACGGTTATCCACA
GAATCAGGGGATAACGCAGGAAAGAACATGTGAGCAAAAGGCCAGCAAAAGGCCAGGAACCGTAAAAAGG
CCGCGTTGCTGGCGTTTTTCCATAGGCTCCGCCCCCCTGACGAGCATCACAAAAATCGACGCTCAAGTCA
GAGGTGGCGAAACCCGACAGGACTATAAAGATACCAGGCGTTTCCCCCTGGAAGCTCCCTCGTGCGCTCT
CCTGTTCCGACCCTGCCGCTTACCGGATACCTGTCCGCCTTTCTCCCTTCGGGAAGCGTGGCGCTTTCTC
ATAGCTCACGCTGTAGGTATCTCAGTTCGGTGTAGGTCGTTCGCTCCAAGCTGGGCTGTGTGCACGAACC
CCCCGTTCAGCCCGACCGCTGCGCCTTATCCGGTAACTATCGTCTTGAGTCCAACCCGGTAAGACACGAC
TTATCGCCACTGGCAGCAGCCACTGGTAACAGGATTAGCAGAGCGAGGTATGTAGGCGGTGCTACAGAGT
TCTTGAAGTGGTGGCCTAACTACGGCTACACTAGAAGAACAGTATTTGGTATCTGCGCTCTGCTGAAGCC
AGTTACCTTCGGAAAAAGAGTTGGTAGCTCTTGATCCGGCAAACAAACCACCGCTGGTAGCGGTGGTTTT
TTTGTTTGCAAGCAGCAGATTACGCGCAGAAAAAAAGGATCTCAAGAAGATCCTTTGATCTTTTCTACGG
GGTCTGACGCTCAGTGGAACGAAAACTCACGTTAAGGGATTTTGGTCATGAGATTATCAAAAAGGATCTT
CACCTAGATCCTTTTAAATTAAAAATGAAGTTTTAAATCAATCTAAAGTATATATGAGTAAACTTGGTCT
GACAGTTACCAATGCTTAATCAGTGAGGCACCTATCTCAGCGATCTGTCTATTTCGTTCATCCATAGTTG
CCTGACTCCCCGTCGTGTAGATAACTACGATACGGGAGGGCTTACCATCTGGCCCCAGTGCTGCAATGAT
ACCGCGAGACCCACGCTCACCGGCTCCAGATTTATCAGCAATAAACCAGCCAGCCGGAAGGGCCGAGCGC
AGAAGTGGTCCTGCAACTTTATCCGCCTCCATCCAGTCTATTAATTGTTGCCGGGAAGCTAGAGTAAGTA
GTTCGCCAGTTAATAGTTTGCGCAACGTTGTTGCCATTGCTACAGGCATCGTGGTGTCACGCTCGTCGTT
TGGTATGGCTTCATTCAGCTCCGGTTCCCAACGATCAAGGCGAGTTACATGATCCCCCATGTTGTGCAAA
AAAGCGGTTAGCTCCTTCGGTCCTCCGATCGTTGTCAGAAGTAAGTTGGCCGCAGTGTTATCACTCATGG
TTATGGCAGCACTGCATAATTCTCTTACTGTCATGCCATCCGTAAGATGCTTTTCTGTGACTGGTGAGTA
CTCAACCAAGTCATTCTGAGAATAGTGTATGCGGCGACCGAGTTGCTCTTGCCCGGCGTCAATACGGGAT
AATACCGCGCCACATAGCAGAACTTTAAAAGTGCTCATCATTGGAAAACGTTCTTCGGGGCGAAAACTCT
CAAGGATCTTACCGCTGTTGAGATCCAGTTCGATGTAACCCACTCGTGCACCCAACTGATCTTCAGCATC
TTTTACTTTCACCAGCGTTTCTGGGTGAGCAAAAACAGGAAGGCAAAATGCCGCAAAAAAGGGAATAAGG
GCGACACGGAAATGTTGAATACTCATACTCTTCCTTTTTCAATATTATTGAAGCATTTATCAGGGTTATT
GTCTCATGAGCGGATACATATTTGAATGTATTTAGAAAAATAAACAAATAGGGGTTCCGCGCACATTTCC
CCGAAAAGTGCCACCTGACGTCTAAGAAACCATTATTATCATGACATTAACCTATAAAAATAGGCGTATC
ACGAGGCCCTTTCGTCTCGCGCGTTTCGGTGATGACGGTGAAAACCTCTGACACATGCAGCTCCCGGAGA
CGGTCACAGCTTGTCTGTAAGCGGATGCCGGGAGCAGACAAGCCCGTCAGGGCGCGTCAGCGGGTGTTGG
CGGGTGTCGGGGCTGGCTTAACTATGCGGCATCAGAGCAGATTGTACTGAGAGTGCACCATAACGCATTT
AAGCATAAACACGCACTATGCCGTTCTTCTCATGTATATATATATACAGGCAACACGCAGATATAGGTGC
GACGTGAACAGTGAGCTGTATGTGCGCAGCTCGCGTTGCATTTTCGGAAGCGCTCGTTTTCGGAAACGCT
TTGAAGTTCCTATTCCGAAGTTCCTATTCTCTAGCTAGAAAGTATAGGAACTTCAGAGCGCTTTTGAAAA
CCAAAAGCGCTCTGAAGACGCACTTTCAAAAAACCAAAAACGCACCGGACTGTAACGAGCTACTAAAATA
TTGCGAATACCGCTTCCACAAACATTGCTCAAAAGTATCTCTTTGCTATATATCTCTGTGCTATATCCCT
ATATAACCTACCCATCCACCTTTCGCTCCTTGAACTTGCATCTAAACTCGACCTCTACATTTTTTATGTT
TATCTCTAGTATTACTCTTTAGACAAAAAAATTGTAGTAAGAACTATTCATAGAGTGAATCGAAAACAAT
ACGAAAATGTAAACATTTCCTATACGTAGTATATAGAGACAAAATAGAAGAAACCGTTCATAATTTTCTG
ACCAATGAAGAATCATCAACGCTATCACTTTCTGTTCACAAAGTATGCGCAATCCACATCGGTATAGAAT
ATAATCGGGGATGCCTTTATCTTGAAAAAATGCACCCGCAGCTTCGCTAGTAATCAGTAAACGCGGGAAG
TGGAGTCAGGCTTTTTTTATGGAAGAGAAAATAGACACCAAAGTAGCCTTCTTCTAACCTTAACGGACCT
ACAGTGCAAAAAGTTATCAAGAGACTGCATTATAGAGCGCACAAAGGAGAAAAAAAGTAATCTAAGATGC
TTTGTTAGAAAAATAGCGCTCTCGGGATGCATTTTTGTAGAACAAAAAAGAAGTATAGATTCTTTGTTGG
TAAAATAGCGCTCTCGCGTTGCATTTCTGTTCTGTAAAAATGCAGCTCAGATTCTTTGTTTGAAAAATTA
GCGCTCTCGCGTTGCATTTTTGTTTTACAAAAATGAAGCACAGATTCTTCGTTGGTAAAATAGCGCTTTC
GCGTTGCATTTCTGTTCTGTAAAAATGCAGCTCAGATTCTTTGTTTGAAAAATTAGCGCTCTCGCGTTGC
ATTTTTGTTCTACAAAATGAAGCACAGATGCTTCGTTGCT
